Addgene plasmid #163582: Dcp2 ΔH1 Δ5H
Purpose: express Dcp2 ΔH1 Δ5H at endogenous level in S.cerevisiae
Depositing lab: Michael Rosen. Depositing organization: University of Texas Southwestern Medical Center. Publication: A quantitative inventory of yeast P body proteins reveals principles of composition and specificity. Xing W, Muhlrad D, Parker R, Rosen MK. Elife. 2020 Jun 19;9. pii: 56525. doi: 10.7554/eLife.56525. PubMed 32553117.
Backbone
  Vector backbone: pRP1903
  Backbone size w/o insert (bp): 5827
  Vector type: Yeast Expression
  Selectable markers: URA3
Growth in bacteria
  Bacterial resistance: Ampicillin, 100 μg/mL
  Growth temperature: 37°C
  Growth strain: DH5alpha
  Copy number: Low Copy
Gene/Insert
  Gene/Insert name: Dcp2
  Species: S. cerevisiae (budding yeast)
  Insert size (bp): 3438
  Mutation: L255A; mutate 440-450, 489-500, 701-708, 827-831, and 935-938 to all alanines
  Entrez Gene: DCP2 (a.k.a. YNL118C, PSU1)
  Promoter: DCP2 promoter
  Tag / fusion protein: GFP (C terminal on insert)
  Cloning method: Gibson Cloning
  Sequencing primers: 5′ See comments; 3′ Dcp2-seq3: CCACATTGATAAGGGTCTC
Resource information
  A portion of this plasmid was derived from a plasmid made by: Roy Parker's lab at University of Colorado, Boulder
Terms and licenses: Academic/Nonprofit Terms; Industry Terms: Not Available to Industry
Depositor comments: Impaired Edc3 binding sites (first HLM, and 5 additional HLMs in C-terminal domain). 5' sequencing primers: Dcp2-seq1b:CGAATTTTACGTCTGAGGAAAG. Dcp2-seq2b: gacatagattgttgcattag. Dcp2-seq3b: cttcagcatttgaaagagca Dcp2-seq4b:gcaaaacaataatgatgaaa Dcp2-seq5b: gagaacaatttccaagacgg. Dcp2-seq7:tgaaacgcaacgacgctaca Dcp2-seq8b: GATACCCAGATCATATGAAACG
How to cite: Dcp2 ΔH1 Δ5H was a gift from Michael Rosen (Addgene plasmid # 163582 ; http://n2t.net/addgene:163582 ; RRID:Addgene_163582)
