[The description below was written by a language model from this plasmid's Addgene catalogue record and pLannotate feature annotations shown in this document.]
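Description:
Dcp2 ΔH1 Δ5H is a yeast–E. coli shuttle plasmid built on the pRP1903 backbone for expressing a GFP-tagged mutant of the S. cerevisiae decapping enzyme Dcp2 at near-endogenous levels. The annotated full sequence (about 9.25 kb) shows a pBluescript/pRS-type centromeric architecture. A CEN6/ARS element gives stable, roughly single-copy maintenance in yeast, and URA3 with its own promoter provides uracil prototrophy selection and can be counterselected with 5-FOA. A ColE1/pUC-type origin and the AmpR β-lactamase gene support propagation in E. coli under ampicillin selection. The catalogue entry lists the plasmid as low copy, although the annotated bacterial origin is of the high-copy type. An f1 origin, lac promoter/operator and lacZα remnants, and flanking T3 and T7 promoters are carried over from the parental cloning vector. The short RSF ori, lacI, bom and rop hits are fragments and probably not functional parts.

The payload is the DCP2 open reading frame fused at its C terminus to GFP and followed by the ADH1 terminator. The record names the native DCP2 promoter as the driver. It is not annotated separately, but presumably lies in the roughly 500 bp between the T3 promoter and the start of the coding sequence. The protein carries L255A, and residues 440–450, 489–500, 701–708, 827–831 and 935–938 are all replaced with alanines. According to the depositor, these changes impair the Edc3-binding sites: the first helical leucine-rich motif (HLM) and five further HLMs in the C-terminal domain. The construct comes from a quantitative study of yeast P body composition. It lets the localisation and abundance of an Edc3-binding-deficient Dcp2 be followed by fluorescence at physiological expression levels.
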