Features (pLannotate 1.2.2; 22 found; start..end, strand, type, name):
     48..181     +  rep_origin     RSF ori (fragment): Plasmids containing the RSF 1030 origin of replication can be propagated in E. coli cells that contain additional plasmids with compatible origins.
    183..275     +  CDS            lacI (fragment): lac repressor; lacI; The lac repressor binds to the lac operator to inhibit transcription in E. coli. This inhibition can be relieved by adding lactose or isopropyl-β-D-thiogalactopyranoside (IPTG).
    288..309     +  protein_bind   CAP binding site: CAP binding activates transcription in the presence of cAMP. E. coli catabolite activator protein
    324..354     +  promoter       lac promoter: promoter for the E. coli lac operon
    362..378     +  protein_bind   lac operator: The lac repressor binds to the lac operator to inhibit transcription in E. coli. This inhibition can be relieved by adding lactose or isopropyl-β-D-thiogalactopyranoside (IPTG). lac repressor encoded by lacI
    423..441     +  promoter       T3 promoter: promoter for bacteriophage T3 RNA polymerase
    975..3884    +  CDS            DCP2: DCP2_YEAST - Also known as PSU1. Experimental evidence at protein level: Swiss-Prot protein existence level 1. Catalytic component of the decapping complex necessary for the degradation of mRNAs, both in normal mRNA turnover and in nonsense- mediated mRNA decay (PubMed:10508173, PubMed:11139489, PubMed:11741542). Removes the 7-methyl guanine cap structure from mRNA molecules, yielding a 5'-phosphorylated mRNA fragment and 7m-GDP (PubMed:12554866). Decapping is the major pathway of mRNA degradation in yeast and occurs through deadenylation, decapping and subsequent 5' to 3' exonucleolytic decay
   3906..4619    +  CDS            GFP: Aequoria victoria green fluorescent protein
   4640..4827    +  terminator     ADH1 terminator: S. cerevisiae ADH1; transcription terminator for the S. cerevisiae alcohol dehydrogenase 1 (ADH1) gene
   4858..4928    +  misc_feature   MCS (fragment): pBluescript multiple cloning site
   4937..4955    -  promoter       T7 promoter: promoter for bacteriophage T7 RNA polymerase
   4963..5118    +  CDS            lacZα (fragment): LacZα fragment of β-galactosidase; lacZ fragment
   5122..5550    +  rep_origin     f1 ori (sequence partly withheld): f1 bacteriophage origin of replication; arrow indicates direction of (+) strand synthesis
   5578..5629    -  misc_feature   bom (fragment): basis of mobility region from pBR322
   5708..6511    -  CDS            URA3: orotidine-5'-phosphate decarboxylase, required for uracil biosynthesis; S. cerevisiae URA3; yeast auxotrophic marker, counterselectable with 5-fluoroorotic acid (5-FOA)
   6512..6727    -  promoter       URA3 promoter: S. cerevisiae URA3
   6735..6784    -  misc_feature   bom (fragment): basis of mobility region from pBR322
   6886..6921    -  CDS            rop (fragment): Rop protein, which maintains plasmids at low copy number; rop
   6989..7492    -  misc_feature   CEN/ARS: S. cerevisiae CEN6 centromere fused to an autonomously replicating sequence
   7529..7633    +  promoter       AmpR promoter: bla
   7634..8494    +  CDS            AmpR: β-lactamase; bla; confers resistance to ampicillin, carbenicillin, and related antibiotics
   8665..9253    +  rep_origin     ori: high-copy-number ColE1/pMB1/pBR322/pUC origin of replication
>Addgene plasmid #163582 | Dcp2 ΔH1 Δ5H | addgene full sequence | sequence record 323976 | Addgene NGS Result
AACGCCAGCAACGCGGCCTTTTTACGGTTCCTGGCCTTTTGCTGGCCTTTTGCTCACATGTTCTTTCCTG
CGTTATCCCCTGATTCTGTGGATAACCGTATTACCGCCTTTGAGTGAGCTGATACCGCTCGCCGCAGCCG
AACGACCGAGCGCAGCGAGTCAGTGAGCGAGGAAGCGGAAGAGCGCCCAATACGCAAACCGCCTCTCCCC
GCGCGTTGGCCGATTCATTAATGCAGCTGGCACGACAGGTTTCCCGACTGGAAAGCGGGCAGTGAGCGCA
ACGCAATTAATGTGAGTTAGCTCACTCATTAGGCACCCCAGGCTTTACACTTTATGCTTCCGGCTCGTAT
GTTGTGTGGAATTGTGAGCGGATAACAATTTCACACAGGAAACAGCTATGACCATGATTACGCCAAGCGC
GCAATTAACCCTCACTAAAGGGAACAAAAGCTGGAGCTCTCGTCGTAAGGCTGACACTGCAGAAGAAAAG
TCATAATTTGAATACTAGCCGGTATGAAACTGTGATTGATTAACCTGGGGTTACCTAAAGAGAACATAAG
TAATACTCATGACAGAATCAAAACACAATACAAAATTTATCCGAACCTCGGCCCGACTGCCGGCTCGCCG
GGAAAGGGGACAACCGCTTCTATCCGTCGACTAACTTCATCGGCCCAATGGAAGCTATGATATGGGGATT
TCCATTGAGCCGATAGCAATGTAGGGTAATACTGTTGCGTATATAGTGATAGTTATTGAATTTTATTACC
CTGCGGGAATATTGAGACATCACTAAGCACGAATTTTACGTCTGAGGAAAGTTGAATGATGGCAAAATAA
CCAGGAAAAACAAATATTGAATCCTTGTGAAGGATTCCACAGTTGTTTAATCCTCCTTAAGCTCACTTAG
TATCAATTGTCTAAATAATATTGCTTTGAATCTGAAAAAAATAAAAGTACCTTCGCATTAGACAATGTCA
CTGCCGCTACGACACGCATTGGAGAACGTTACTTCTGTTGATAGAATTTTAGAGGACTTATTAGTACGTT
TTATTATAAATTGTCCGAATGAAGATTTATCGAGTGTCGAGAGAGAGTTATTTCATTTTGAAGAAGCCTC
ATGGTTTTACACGGATTTCATCAAATTGATGAATCCAACTTTACCCTCCCTAAAGATTAAATCATTTGCT
CAATTGATCATAAAACTATGTCCTCTGGTTTGGAAATGGGACATAAGAGTGGATGAGGCACTCCAGCAAT
TCTCCAAGTATAAGAAAAGTATACCGGTGAGGGGCGCTGCCATATTTAACGAGAACCTGAGTAAAATTTT
ATTGGTACAGGGTACTGAATCGGATTCTTGGTCATTCCCAAGGGGGAAGATATCTAAAGATGAAAATGAC
ATAGATTGTTGCATTAGAGAAGTGAAAGAAGAAATTGGTTTCGATTTGACGGACTATATTGACGACAACC
AATTCATTGAAAGAAATATTCAAGGTAAAAATTACAAAATATTTTTGATATCTGGTGTTTCAGAAGTCTT
CAATTTTAAACCTCAAGTTAGAAATGAAATTGATAAGATAGAATGGTTCGATTTTAAGAAAATTTCTAAA
ACAATGTACAAATCAAATATCAAGTATTATCTGATTAATTCCATGATGAGACCCTTATCAATGTGGTTAA
GGCATCAGAGGCAAATAAAAAATGAAGATCAATTGAAATCCTATGCGGAAGAACAAGCGAAATTGTTGTT
GGGTATCACTAAGGAGGAGCAGATTGATCCCGGTAGAGAGTTGCTGAATATGTTACATACTGCAGTGCAA
GCTAACAGTAATAATAATGCGGTCTCCAACGGACAGGTACCCTCGAGCCAAGAGCTTCAGCATTTGAAAG
AGCAATCAGGAGAACACAACCAACAGAAGGATCAGCAGTCATCGTTTTCTTCTCAACAACAACCCTCAAT
ATTTCCATCTCTTTCTGAACCGTTTGCTAACAATAAGAATGTTATACCACCTACTATGCCAATGGCTAAC
GTATTCATGTCAAATCCTCAATTGTTTGCGACAATGAATGGCCAGCCTTTTGCACCTTTCCCATTTATGT
TACCATTAACTAACAATAGTAATAGCGCTAACCCTATTCCAACTCCGGTCCCCCCTAATTTTAATGCTCC
TCCGAATCCGATGGCTTTTGGTGTTCCAAACATGCATAACCTTTCTGGACCAGCAGTATCTCAACCGTTT
TCCTTGCCTCCTGCTCCTTTACCGAGGGACTCTGGTTACAGCAGCTCCTCCGCTGCAGCGGCGGCAGCTG
CAGCAGCTGCGGCAAAGCCTGACAGCAACGTGCAATCAAGCAAAAAGCCAAAGCTTAAAATCTTACAGAG
AGGAACGGACTTGAATTCAATCAAGCAAAACAATAATGATGAAACTGCTCATTCAAACGCTGCAGCTGCG
GCAGCTGCGGCGGCAGCAGCAACATCATCGCAGAAGATACACGCTTCCAAACCAGATACTTCCTTTTTAC
CAAATGACTCCGTATCTGGTATACAAGATGCAGAATATGAAGATTTCGAGAGTAGTTCAGATGAAGAGGT
GGAGACAGCTAGAGATGAAAGAAATTCATTGAATGTAGATATTGGGGTGAACGTTATGCCAAGCGAAAAA
GACAGCCGAAGAAGTCAAAAGGAAAAACCAAGGAACGACGCAAGCAAAACAAACTTGAACGCTTCTGCAG
AATCTAATAGTGTAGAATGGGGGCCTGGTAAATCTTCACCCTCGACTCAGAGTAAACAGAATTCATCAGT
AGGAATGCAGAATAAATATCGTCAAGAAATTCACATTGGTGATAGTGATGCATATGAAGTCTTCGAAAGC
AGTTCTGACGAAGAAGATGGAAAAAAATTGGAAGAACTGGAACAAACTCAAGACAACTCCAAATTAATTA
GCCAAGATATTTTAAAAGAGAACAATTTCCAAGACGGTGAAGTGCCTCATAGAGATATGCCCACTGAAAG
TAATAAATCTATAAACGAAACTGTCGGGTTATCATCAACAACAAATACTGTAAAAAAGGTACCCGCAGCT
GCAGCAGCAGCAGCAGCTGAAACCTTTGCCAGTCTGGCGAATGATAAAAAAGCTTTTGATTCAAGCTCCA
ATGTGTCTTCATCAAAAGATTTATTACAGATGCTAAGAAACCCAATTTCCTCTACTGTATCTTCAAATCA
GCAATCACCAAAATCTCAACATCTAAGTGGGGATGAAGAAATCATGATGATGTTGAAGAGGAATTCTGTG
TCAAAACCTCAAAATAGCGAAGAAAATGCATCAACTTCAAGTATAAACGATGCGAATGCAAGCGAACTTT
TGGGAATGTTAAAACAAAAGGAAAAAGACATTACAGCACCAAAACAGCCCTATAATGTTGACTCATACTC
GCAGAAAAATTCAGCTAAAGGAGCGGCGGCTGCTGCGAAAAAGAACGACTCTACCGGGTACCCTCGCACT
GAGGGTGGACCGTCAAGTGAAATGTCAACGTCAATGAAACGCAACGACGCTACAAATAATCAAGAATTAG
ATAAGAATTCAACAGAGTTATTAAACTACTTAAAGCCCAAGCCTCTTAATGATGGGTATGAGAATATTTC
AAATAAGGACAGTTCTCATGAATTACTGAATATATTGCATGGTAATAAAAACAGCAGCGCCTTCAATAAT
AATGTATATGCAACTGACGGATATTCCTTGGCATCTGATAACAACGAAAATTCCTCAAATAAAGCAGCAG
CTGCGGCGCAAAACAGGTCTAGTGCAATAAATGAGCCCAACTTCGACGTCCGTTCGAATGGAACTTCAGG
GTCCAATGAATTATTAAGCATTTTGCATAGGAAGCGGATCCCCGGGTTAATTAACAGTAAAGGAGAAGAA
CTTTTCACTGGAGTTGTCCCAATTCTTGTTGAATTAGATGGTGATGTTAATGGGCACAAATTTTCTGTCA
GTGGAGAGGGTGAAGGTGATGCAACATACGGAAAACTTACCCTTAAATTTATTTGCACTACTGGAAAACT
ACCTGTTCCATGGCCAACACTTGTCACTACTTTCACTTATGGTGTTCAATGCTTTTCAAGATACCCAGAT
CATATGAAACGGCATGACTTTTTCAAGAGTGCCATGCCCGAAGGTTATGTACAGGAAAGAACTATATTTT
TCAAAGATGACGGGAACTACAAGACACGTGCTGAAGTCAAGTTTGAAGGTGATACCCTTGTTAATAGAAT
CGAGTTAAAAGGTATTGATTTTAAAGAAGATGGAAACATTCTTGGACACAAATTGGAATACAACTATAAC
TCACACAATGTATACATCATGGCAGACAAACAAAAGAATGGAATCAAAGTTAACTTCAAAATTAGACACA
ACATTGAAGATGGAAGCGTTCAACTAGCAGACCATTATCAACAAAATACTCCAATTGGCGATGGCCCTGT
CCTTTTACCAGACAACCATTACCTGTCCACACAATCTGCCCTTTCGAAAGATCCCAACGAAAAGAGAGAC
CACATGGTCCTTCTTGAGTTTGTAACAGCTGCTGGGATTACACATGGCATGGATGAACTATACAAATAGG
GCGCGCCACTTCTAAATAAGCGAATTTCTTATGATTTATGATTTTTATTATTAAATAAGTTATAAAAAAA
ATAAGTGTATACAAATTTTAAAGTGACTCTTAGGTTTTAAAACGAAAATTCTTATTCTTGAGTAACTCTT
TCCTGTAGGTCAGGTTGCTTTCTCAGGTATAGTATGAGGTCGCTCTTATTGACCACACCTCTACCGGCAG
ATCCGCTAGGGATAACAGGGTAATATAGATCCCCCGGGCTGCAGGAATTCGATATCAAGCTTATCGATAC
CGTCGACCTCGAGGGGGGGCCCGGTACCCAATTCGCCCTATAGTGAGTCGTATTACGCGCGCTCACTGGC
CGTCGTTTTACAACGTCGTGACTGGGAAAACCCTGGCGTTACCCAACTTAATCGCCTTGCAGCACATCCC
CCTTTCGCCAGCTGGCGTAATAGCGAAGAGGCCCGCACCGATCGCCCTTCCCAACAGTTGCGCAGCCTGA
ATGGCGAATGG
[124 nt withheld, positions 5122-5245]
C
[91 nt withheld, positions 5247-5337]
A
[49 nt withheld, positions 5339-5387]
CCTTTGACGTTGGAGTCCACGTTCTTT
[37 nt withheld, positions 5415-5451]
ACCCTATCTCGGTCTATTCTTTTGATTTATAAGGGATTTTGCCGATTTCGGCCTATTGGTTAAAAAATGA
GCTGATTTAACAAAAATTTAACGCGAATTTTAACAAAATATTAACGCTTACAATTTCCTGATGCGGTATT
TTCTCCTTACGCATCTGTGCGGTATTTCACACCGCATAGGGTAATAACTGATATAATTAAATTGAAGCTC
TAATTTGTGAGTTTAGTATACATGCATTTACTTATAATACAGTTTTTTAGTTTTGCTGGCCGCATCTTCT
CAAATATGCTTCCCAGCCTGCTTTTCTGTAACGTTCACCCTCTACCTTAGCATCCCTTCCCTTTGCAAAT
AGTCCTCTTCCAACAATAATAATGTCAGATCCTGTAGAGACCACATCATCCACGGTTCTATACTGTTGAC
CCAATGCGTCTCCCTTGTCATCTAAACCCACACCGGGTGTCATAATCAACCAATCGTAACCTTCATCTCT
TCCACCCATGTCTCTTTGAGCAATAAAGCCGATAACAAAATCTTTGTCGCTCTTCGCAATGTCAACAGTA
CCCTTAGTATATTCTCCAGTAGATAGGGAGCCCTTGCATGACAATTCTGCTAACATCAAAAGGCCTCTAG
GTTCCTTTGTTACTTCTTCTGCCGCCTGCTTCAAACCGCTAACAATACCTGGGCCCACCACACCGTGTGC
ATTCGTAATGTCTGCCCATTCTGCTATTCTGTATACACCCGCAGAGTACTGCAATTTGACTGTATTACCA
ATGTCAGCAAATTTTCTGTCTTCGAAGAGTAAAAAATTGTACTTGGCGGATAATGCCTTTAGCGGCTTAA
CTGTGCCCTCCATGGAAAAATCAGTCAAGATATCCACATGTGTTTTTAGTAAACAAATTTTGGGACCTAA
TGCTTCAACTAACTCCAGTAATTCCTTGGTGGTACGAACATCCAATGAAGCACACAAGTTTGTTTGCTTT
TCGTGCATGATATTAAATAGCTTGGCAGCAACAGGACTAGGATGAGTAGCAGCACGTTCCTTATATGTAG
CTTTCGACATGATTTATCTTCGTTTCCTGCAGGTTTTTGTTCTGTACAGTTGGGTTAAGAATACTGGGCA
ATTTCATGTTTCTTCAACACTACATATGCGTATATATACCAATCTAAGTCTGTGCTCCTTCCTTCGTTCT
TCCTTCTGTTCGGAGATTACCGAATCAAAAAAATTTCAAGGAAACCGAAATCAAAAAAAAGAATAAAAAA
AAAATGATGAATTGAAAAGGTGGTATGGTGCACTCTCAGTACAATCTGCTCTGATGCCGCATAGTTAAGC
CAGCCCCGACACCTGCCAACACCCGCTGACGCGCCCTGACGGGCTTGTCTGCTCCCGGCATCCGCTTACA
GACAAGCTGTGACCGTCTCCGGGAGCTGCATGTGTCAGAGGTTTTCACCGTCATCACCGAAACGCGCGAG
ACGAAAGGGCCTCGTGATACGCCTATTTTTATAGGTTAATGTCATGATAATAATGGTTTCTTAGACGGAT
CGCTTGCCTGTAACTTACACGCGCCTCGTATCTTTTAATGATGGAATAATTTGGGAATTTACTCTGTGTT
TATTTATTTTTATGTTTTGTATTTGGATTTTAGAAAGTAAATAAAGAAGGTAGAAGAGTTACGGAATGAA
GAAAAAAAAATAAACAAAGGTTTAAAAAATTTCAACAAAAAGCATACTTTACATATATATTTATTAGACA
AGAAAAGCAGATTAAATAGATATACATTCGATTAACGATAAGTAAAATGTAAAATCACAGGATTTTCGTG
TGTGGTCTTCTACACAGACAAGATGAAACAATTCGGCATTAATACCTGAGAGCAGGAAGAGCAAGATAAA
AGGTAGTATTTGTTGGCGATCCCCCTAGAGTCTTTTACATCTTCGGAAAACAAAAACTATTTTTTCTTTA
ATTTCTTTTTTTACTTTCTATTTTTAATTTATATATTTATATTAAAAAATTTAAATTATAATTATTTTTA
TAGCACGTGATGAAAAGGACCCAGGTGGCACTTTTCGGGGAAATGTGCGCGGAACCCCTATTTGTTTATT
TTTCTAAATACATTCAAATATGTATCCGCTCATGAGACAATAACCCTGATAAATGCTTCAATAATATTGA
AAAAGGAAGAGTATGAGTATTCAACATTTCCGTGTCGCCCTTATTCCCTTTTTTGCGGCATTTTGCCTTC
CTGTTTTTGCTCACCCAGAAACGCTGGTGAAAGTAAAAGATGCTGAAGATCAGTTGGGTGCACGAGTGGG
TTACATCGAACTGGATCTCAACAGCGGTAAGATCCTTGAGAGTTTTCGCCCCGAAGAACGTTTTCCAATG
ATGAGCACTTTTAAAGTTCTGCTATGTGGCGCGGTATTATCCCGTATTGACGCCGGGCAAGAGCAACTCG
GTCGCCGCATACACTATTCTCAGAATGACTTGGTTGAGTACTCACCAGTCACAGAAAAGCATCTTACGGA
TGGCATGACAGTAAGAGAATTATGCAGTGCTGCCATAACCATGAGTGATAACACTGCGGCCAACTTACTT
CTGACAACGATCGGAGGACCGAAGGAGCTAACCGCTTTTTTGCACAACATGGGGGATCATGTAACTCGCC
TTGATCGTTGGGAACCGGAGCTGAATGAAGCCATACCAAACGACGAGCGTGACACCACGATGCCTGTAGC
AATGGCAACAACGTTGCGCAAACTATTAACTGGCGAACTACTTACTCTAGCTTCCCGGCAACAATTAATA
GACTGGATGGAGGCGGATAAAGTTGCAGGACCACTTCTGCGCTCGGCCCTTCCGGCTGGCTGGTTTATTG
CTGATAAATCTGGAGCCGGTGAGCGTGGGTCTCGCGGTATCATTGCAGCACTGGGGCCAGATGGTAAGCC
CTCCCGTATCGTAGTTATCTACACGACGGGGAGTCAGGCAACTATGGATGAACGAAATAGACAGATCGCT
GAGATAGGTGCCTCACTGATTAAGCATTGGTAACTGTCAGACCAAGTTTACTCATATATACTTTAGATTG
ATTTAAAACTTCATTTTTAATTTAAAAGGATCTAGGTGAAGATCCTTTTTGATAATCTCATGACCAAAAT
CCCTTAACGTGAGTTTTCGTTCCACTGAGCGTCAGACCCCGTAGAAAAGATCAAAGGATCTTCTTGAGAT
CCTTTTTTTCTGCGCGTAATCTGCTGCTTGCAAACAAAAAAACCACCGCTACCAGCGGTGGTTTGTTTGC
CGGATCAAGAGCTACCAACTCTTTTTCCGAAGGTAACTGGCTTCAGCAGAGCGCAGATACCAAATACTGT
TCTTCTAGTGTAGCCGTAGTTAGGCCACCACTTCAAGAACTCTGTAGCACCGCCTACATACCTCGCTCTG
CTAATCCTGTTACCAGTGGCTGCTGCCAGTGGCGATAAGTCGTGTCTTACCGGGTTGGACTCAAGACGAT
AGTTACCGGATAAGGCGCAGCGGTCGGGCTGAACGGGGGGTTCGTGCACACAGCCCAGCTTGGAGCGAAC
GACCTACACCGAACTGAGATACCTACAGCGTGAGCTATGAGAAAGCGCCACGCTTCCCGAAGGGAGAAAG
GCGGACAGGTATCCGGTAAGCGGCAGGGTCGGAACAGGAGAGCGCACGAGGGAGCTTCCAGGGGGAAACG
CCTGGTATCTTTATAGTCCTGTCGGGTTTCGCCACCTCTGACTTGAGCGTCGATTTTTGTGATGCTCGTC
AGGGGGGCGGAGCCTATGGAAA
