>Addgene plasmid #163582 | Dcp2 ΔH1 Δ5H | depositor partial sequence | sequence record 317004 | insert sequence
GAGCTCTCGTCGTAAGGCTGACACTGCAGAAGAAAAGTCATAATTTGAATACTAGCCGGTATGAAACTGT
GATTGATTAACCTGGGGTTACCTAAAGAGAACATAAGTAATACTCATGACAGAATCAAAACACAATACAA
AATTTATCCGAACCTCGGCCCGACTGCCGGCTCGCCGGGAAAGGGGACAACCGCTTCTATCCGTCGACTA
ACTTCATCGGCCCAATGGAAGCTATGATATGGGGATTTCCATTGAGCCGATAGCAATGTAGGGTAATACT
GTTGCGTATATAGTGATAGTTATTGAATTTTATTACCCTGCGGGAATATTGAGACATCACTAAGCACGAA
TTTTACGTCTGAGGAAAGTTGAATGATGGCAAAATAACCAGGAAAAACAAATATTGAATCCTTGTGAAGG
ATTCCACAGTTGTTTAATCCTCCTTAAGCTCACTTAGTATCAATTGTCTAAATAATATTGCTTTGAATCT
GAAAAAAATAAAAGTACCTTCGCATTAGACAATGTCACTGCCGCTACGACACGCATTGGAGAACGTTACT
TCTGTTGATAGAATTTTAGAGGACTTATTAGTACGTTTTATTATAAATTGTCCGAATGAAGATTTATCGA
GTGTCGAGAGAGAGTTATTTCATTTTGAAGAAGCCTCATGGTTTTACACGGATTTCATCAAATTGATGAA
TCCAACTTTACCCTCCCTAAAGATTAAATCATTTGCTCAATTGATCATAAAACTATGTCCTCTGGTTTGG
AAATGGGACATAAGAGTGGATGAGGCACTCCAGCAATTCTCCAAGTATAAGAAAAGTATACCGGTGAGGG
GCGCTGCCATATTTAACGAGAACCTGAGTAAAATTTTATTGGTACAGGGTACTGAATCGGATTCTTGGTC
ATTCCCAAGGGGGAAGATATCTAAAGATGAAAATGACATAGATTGTTGCATTAGAGAAGTGAAAGAAGAA
ATTGGTTTCGATTTGACGGACTATATTGACGACAACCAATTCATTGAAAGAAATATTCAAGGTAAAAATT
ACAAAATATTTTTGATATCTGGTGTTTCAGAAGTCTTCAATTTTAAACCTCAAGTTAGAAATGAAATTGA
TAAGATAGAATGGTTCGATTTTAAGAAAATTTCTAAAACAATGTACAAATCAAATATCAAGTATTATCTG
ATTAATTCCATGATGAGACCCTTATCAATGTGGTTAAGGCATCAGAGGCAAATAAAAAATGAAGATCAAT
TGAAATCCTATGCGGAAGAACAAGCGAAATTGTTGTTGGGTATCACTAAGGAGGAGCAGATTGATCCCGG
TAGAGAGTTGCTGAATATGTTACATACTGCAGTGCAAGCTAACAGTAATAATAATGCGGTCTCCAACGGA
CAGGTACCCTCGAGCCAAGAGCTTCAGCATTTGAAAGAGCAATCAGGAGAACACAACCAACAGAAGGATC
AGCAGTCATCGTTTTCTTCTCAACAACAACCTTCAATATTTCCATCTCTTTCTGAACCGTTTGCTAACAA
TAAGAATGTTATACCACCTACTATGCCAATGGCTAACGTATTCATGTCAAATCCTCAATTGTTTGCGACA
ATGAATGGCCAGCCTTTTGCACCTTTCCCATTTATGTTACCATTAACTAACAATAGTAATAGCGCTAACC
CTATTCCAACTCCGGTCCCCCCTAATTTTAATGCTCCTCCGAATCCGATGGCTTTTGGTGTTCCAAACAT
GCATAACCTTTCTGGACCAGCAGTATCTCAACCGTTTTCCTTGCCTCCTGCTCCTTTACCGAGGGACTCT
GGTTACAGCAGCTCCTCCGCTGCAGCGGCGGCAGCTGCAGCAGCTGCGGCAAAGCCTGACAGCAACGTGC
AATCAAGCAAAAAGCCAAAGCTTAAAATCTTACAGAGAGGAACGGACTTGAATTCAATCAAGCAAAACAA
TAATGATGAAACTGCTCATTCAAACGCTGCAGCTGCGGCAGCTGCGGCGGCAGCAGCAACATCATCGCAG
AAGATACACGCTTCCAAACCAGATACTTCCTTTTTACCAAATGACTCCGTATCTGGTATACAAGATGCAG
AATATGAAGATTTCGAGAGTAGTTCAGATGAAGAGGTGGAGACAGCTAGAGATGAAAGAAATTCATTGAA
TGTAGATATTGGGGTGAACGTTATGCCAAGCGAAAAAGACAGCCGAAGAAGTCAAAAGGAAAAACCAAGG
AACGACGCAAGCAAAACAAACTTGAACGCTTCTGCAGAATCTAATAGTGTAGAATGGGGGCCTGGTAAAT
CTTCACCCTCGACTCAGAGTAAACAGAATTCATCAGTAGGAATGCAGAATAAATATCGTCAAGAAATTCA
CATTGGTGATAGTGATGCATATGAAGTCTTCGAAAGCAGTTCTGACGAAGAAGATGGAAAAAAATTGGAA
GAACTGGAACAAACTCAAGACAACTCCAAATTAATTAGCCAAGATATTTTAAAAGAGAACAATTTCCAAG
ACGGTGAAGTGCCTCATAGAGATATGCCCACTGAAAGTAATAAATCTATAAACGAAACTGTCGGGTTATC
ATCAACAACAAATACTGTAAAAAAGGTACCCGCAGCTGCAGCAGCAGCAGCAGCTGAAACCTTTGCCAGT
CTGGCGAATGATAAAAAAGCTTTTGATTCAAGCTCCAATGTGTCTTCATCAAAAGATTTATTACAGATGC
TAAGAAACCCAATTTCCTCTACTGTATCTTCAAATCAGCAATCACCAAAATCTCAACATCTAAGTGGGGA
TGAAGAAATCATGATGATGTTGAAGAGGAATTCTGTGTCAAAACCTCAAAATAGCGAAGAAAATGCATCA
ACTTCAAGTATAAACGATGCGAATGCAAGCGAACTTTTGGGAATGTTAAAACAAAAGGAAAAAGACATTA
CAGCACCAAAACAGCCCTATAATGTTGACTCATACTCGCAGAAAAATTCAGCTAAAGGAGCGGCGGCTGC
TGCGAAAAAGAACGACTCTACCGGGTACCCTCGCACTGAGGGTGGACCGTCAAGTGAAATGTCAACGTCA
ATGAAACGCAACGACGCTACAAATAATCAAGAATTAGATAAGAATTCAACAGAGTTATTAAACTACTTAA
AGCCCAAGCCTCTTAATGATGGGTATGAGAATATTTCAAATAAGGACAGTTCTCATGAATTACTGAATAT
ATTGCATGGTAATAAAAACAGCAGCGCCTTCAATAATAATGTATATGCAACTGACGGATATTCCTTGGCA
TCTGATAACAACGAAAATTCCTCAAATAAAGCAGCAGCTGCGGCGCAAAACAGGTCTAGTGCAATAAATG
AGCCCAACTTCGACGTCCGTTCGAATGGAACTTCAGGGTCTAATGAATTATTAAGCATTTTGCATAGGAA
GCGGATCC
